>Addgene plasmid #108654 | pCSIIbsr-6013x | addgene full sequence | sequence record 218134 | Addgene NGS Result
GACGGATCGGGAGATCTCCCGATCCCCTATGGTGCACTCTCAGTACAATCTGCTCTGATGCCGCATAGTT
AAGCCAGTATCTGCTCCCTGCTTGTGTGTTGGAGGTCGCTGAGTAGTGCGCGAGCAAAATTTAAGCTACA
ACAAGGCAAGGCTTGACCGACAATTGCATGAAGAATCTGCTTAGGGTTAGGCGTTTTGCGCTGCTTCGCG
ATGTACGGGCCAGATATACGCGTTGACATTGATTATTGACTAGTTATTAATAGTAATCAATTACGGGGTC
ATTAGTTCATAGCCCATATATGGAGTTCCGCGTTACATAACTTACGGTAAATGGCCCGCCTGGCTGACCG
CCCAACGACCCCCGCCCATTGACGTCAATAATGACGTATGTTCCCATAGTAACGCCAATAGGGACTTTCC
ATTGACGTCAATGGGTGGAGTATTTACGGTAAACTGCCCACTTGGCAGTACATCAAGTGTATCATATGCC
AAGTACGCCCCCTATTGACGTCAATGACGGTAAATGGCCCGCCTGGCATTATGCCCAGTACATGACCTTA
TGGGACTTTCCTACTTGGCAGTACATCTACGTATTAGTCATCGCTATTACCATGGTGATGCGGTTTTGGC
AGTACATCAATGGGCGTGGATAGCGGTTTGACTCACGGGGATTTCCAAGTCTCCACCCCATTGACGTCAA
TGGGAGTTTGTTTTGGCACCAAAATCAACGGGACTTTCCAAAATGTCGTAACAACTCCGCCCCATTGACG
CAAATGGGCGGTAGGCGTGTACGGTGGGAGGTCTATATAAGCAGCGCGTTTTGCCTGTACTGGGTCTCTC
TGGTTAGACCAGATCTGAGCCTGGGAGCTCTCTGGCTAACTAGGGAACCCACTGCTTAAGCCTCAATAAA
GCTTGCCTTGAGTGCTTCAAGTAGTGTGTGCCCGTCTGTTGTGTGACTCTGGTAACTAGAGATCCCTCAG
ACCCTTTTAGTCAGTGTGGAAAATCTCTAGCAGTGGCGCCCGAACAGGGACTTGAAAGCGAAAGGGAAAC
CAGAGGAGCTCTCTCGACGCAGGACTCGGCTTGCTGAAGCGCGCACGGCAAGAGGCGAGGGGCGGCGACT
GGTGAGTACGCCAAAAATTTTGACTAGCGGAGGCTAGAAGGAGAGAGATGGGTGCGAGAGCGTCAGTATT
AAGCGGGGGAGAATTAGATCGCGATGGGAAAAAATTCGGTTAAGGCCAGGGGGAAAGAAAAAATATAAAT
TAAAACATATAGTATGGGCAAGCAGGGAGCTAGAACGATTCGCAGTTAATCCTGGCCTGTTAGAAACATC
AGAAGGCTGTAGACAAATACTGGGACAGCTACAACCATCCCTTCAGACAGGATCAGAAGAACTTAGATCA
TTATATAATACAGTAGCAACCCTCTATTGTGTGCATCAAAGGATAGAGATAAAAGACACCAAGGAAGCTT
TAGACAAGATAGAGGAAGAGCAAAACAAAAGTAAGACCACCGCACAGCAAGGGCCGCTGATCTTCAGACC
TGGAGGAGGAGATATGAGGGACAATTGGAGAAGTGAATTATATAAATATAAAGTAGTAAAAATTGAACCA
TTAGGAGTAGCACCCACCAAGGCAAAGAGAAGAGTGGTGCAGAGAGAAAAAAGAGCAGTGGGAATAGGAG
CTTTGTTCCTTGGGTTCTTGGGAGCAGCAGGAAGCACTATGGGCGCAGCGTCAATGACGCTGACGGTACA
GGCCAGACAATTATTGTCTGGTATAGTGCAGCAGCAGAACAATTTGCTGAGGGCTATTGAGGCGCAACAG
CATCTGTTGCAACTCACAGTCTGGGGCATCAAGCAGCTCCAGGCAAGAATCCTGGCTGTGGAAAGATACC
TAAAGGATCAACAGCTCCTGGGGATTTGGGGTTGCTCTGGAAAACTCATTTGCACCACTGCTGTGCCTTG
GAATGCTAGTTGGAGTAATAAATCTCTGGAACAGATTTGGAATCACACGACCTGGATGGAGTGGGACAGA
GAAATTAACAATTACACAAGCTTAATACACTCCTTAATTGAAGAATCGCAAAACCAGCAAGAAAAGAATG
AACAAGAATTATTGGAATTAGATAAATGGGCAAGTTTGTGGAATTGGTTTAACATAACAAATTGGCTGTG
GTATATAAAATTATTCATAATGATAGTAGGAGGCTTGGTAGGTTTAAGAATAGTTTTTGCTGTACTTTCT
ATAGTGAATAGAGTTAGGCAGGGATATTCACCATTATCGTTTCAGACCCACCTCCCAACCCCGAGGGGAC
CCGACAGGCCCGAAGGAATAGAAGAAGAAGGTGGAGAGAGAGACAGAGACAGATCCATTCGATTAGTGAA
CGGATCTACAAATGGCAGTATTCATCCACAATTTTAAAAGAAAAGGGGGGATTGGGGGGTACAGTGCAGG
GGAAAGAATAGTAGACATAATAGCAACAGACATACAAACTAAAGAATTACAAAAACAAATTACAAAAATT
CAAAATTTTCGGGTTTATTACAGGGACAGCAGAAATTCACTTTGAATTAATTCAAGCTTCGTGAGGCTCC
GGTGCCCGTCAGTGGGCAGAGCGCACATCGCCCACAGTCCCCGAGAAGTTGGGGGGAGGGGTCGGCAATT
GAACCGGTGCCTAGAGAAGGTGGCGCGGGGTAAACTGGGAAAGTGATGTCGTGTACTGGCTCCGCCTTTT
TCCCGAGGGTGGGGGAGAACCGTATATAAGTGCAGTAGTCGCCGTGAACGTTCTTTTTCGCAACGGGTTT
GCCGCCAGAACACAGGTAAGTGCCGTGTGTGGTTCCCGCGGGCCTGGCCTCTTTACGGGTTATGGCCCTT
GCGTGCCTTGAATTACTTCCACCTGGCTCCAGTACGTGATTCTTGATCCCGAGCTGGAGCCAGGGGCGGG
CCTTGCGCTTTAGGAGCCCCTTCGCCTCGTGCTTGAGTTGAGGCCTGGCCTGGGCGCTGGGGCCGCCGCG
TGCGAATCTGGTGGCACCTTCGCGCCTGTCTCGCTGCTTTCGATAAGTCTCTAGCCATTTAAAATTTTTG
ATGACCTGCTGCGACGCTTTTTTTCTGGCAAGATAGTCTTGTAAATGCGGGCCAGGATCTGCACACTGGT
ATTTCGGTTTTTGGGGCCGCGGGCGGCGACGGGGCCCGTGCGTCCCAGCGCACATGTTCGGCGAGGCGGG
GCCTGCGAGCGCGGCCACCGAGAATCGGACGGGGGTAGTCTCAAGCTGGCCGGCCTGCTCTGGTGCCTGG
CCTCGCGCCGCCGTGTATCGCCCCGCCCTGGGCGGCAAGGCTGGCCCGGTCGGCACCAGTTGCGTGAGCG
GAAAGATGGCCGCTTCCCGGCCCTGCTCCAGGGGGCTCAAAATGGAGGACGCGGCGCTCGGGAGAGCGGG
CGGGTGAGTCACCCACACAAAGGAAAGGGGCCTTTCCGTCCTCAGCCGTCGCTTCATGTGACTCCACGGA
GTACCGGGCGCCGTCCAGGCACCTCGATTAGTTCTGGAGCTTTTGGAGTACGTCGTCTTTAGGTTGGGGG
GAGGGGTTTTATGCGATGGAGTTTCCCCACACTGAGTGGGTGGAGACTGAAGTTAGGCCAGCTTGGCACT
TGATGTAATTCTCCTTGGAATTTGCCCTTTTTGAGTTTGGATCTTGGTTCATTCTCAAGCCTCAGACAGT
GGTTCAAAGTTTTTTTCTTCCATTTCAGGTGTCGTGAACACGCTACCGGTCTCGACGAATTCGCCCTTAG
CATGTCTAAAGGTGAAGAATTATTCACTGGTGTTGTCCCAATTTTGGTTGAATTAGATGGTGATGTTAAT
GGTCACAAATTTTCTGTCTCCGGTGAAGGTGAAGGTGATGCTACGTACGGTAAATTGACCTTAAAATTAC
TCTGTACTACTGGTAAATTGCCAGTTCCATGGCCAACCTTAGTCACTACTTTAGGTTATGGTGTTCAATG
TTTTGCTAGATACCCAGATCATATGAAACAACATGACTTTTTCAAGTCTGCCATGCCAGAAGGTTATGTT
CAAGAAAGAACTATTTTTTTCAAAGATGACGGTAACTACAAGACCAGAGCTGAAGTCAAGTTTGAAGGTG
ATACCTTAGTTAATAGAATCGAATTAAAAGGTATTGATTTTAAAGAAGATGGTAACATTTTAGGTCACAA
ATTGGAATACAACTATAACTCTCACAATGTTTACATCACTGCTGACAAACAAAAGAATGGTATCAAAGCT
AACTTCAAAATTAGACACAACATTGAAGATGGTGGTGTTCAATTAGCTGACCATTATCAACAAAATACTC
CAATTGGTGATGGTCCAGTCTTGTTACCAGACAACCATTACTTATCCTATCAATCTGCCTTATTCAAAGA
TCCAAACGAAAAGAGAGACCACATGGTCTTGTTAGAATTTTTGACTGCTGCTGGTATTACCGAGGGTATG
AATGAATTGTACCTCGAG
[498 nt withheld, positions 4499-4996]
AAGCTGCGGAAGCTGAACGGCTCCGGAGGAACCAGTGCTGGTGGTAGTGCTGGTGGTAGTGCTGGTGGTA
GTGCTGGTGGTAGTGCTGGTGGTTCCGGCAGTGCTGGTGGTAGTGCTGGTGGTAGTACCAGTGCTGGTGG
TAGTGCTGGTGGTAGTGCTGGTGGTAGTGCTGGTGGTAGTGCTGGTGGTTCCGGCAGTGCTGGTGGTAGT
GCTGGTGGTAGTACCAGTGCTGGTGGTAGTGCTGGTGGTAGTGCTGGTGGTAGTGCTGGTGGTAGTGCTG
GTGGTTCCGGCAGTGCTGGTGGTAGTGCTGGTGGTAGTACCAGTGCTGGTGGTAGTGCTGGTGGTAGTGC
TGGTGGTAGTGCTGGTGGTAGTGCTGGTGGTACCCCTTCTAAGACAAGCAACACTATCCGTGTTTTCTTG
CCGAACAAGCAAAGAACAGTGGTCAATGTGCGAAATGGAATGAGCTTGCATGACTGCCTTATGAAAGCAC
TCAAGGTGAGGGGCCTGCAACCAGAGAGCTGTGCAGTGTTCAGACTTCTCCACGAACACAAAGGTAAAAA
AGCACGCTTAGATTGGAATACTGAAGCTGCGTCTTTGATTGGAGAAGAACTTCACGTAGATTTCCTGGGC
GGCCGCATGGTGAGCAAGGGCGAGGAGCTGTTCACCGGGGTGGTGCCCATCCTGGTCGAGCTGGACGGCG
ACGTCAACGGCCACAAGTTCAGCGTGTCCGGCGAGGGCGAGGGCGATGCCACCTACGGCAAGCTGACCCT
GAAGTTCATCTGCACCACCGGCAAGCTGCCCGTGCCCTGGCCCACCCTCGTGACCACCCTGTCCTGGGGC
GTGCAGTGCTTCGCCCGCTACCCCGACCACATGAAGCAGCACGACTTCTTCAAGTCCGCCATGCCCGAAG
GCTACGTCCAGGAGCGCACCATCTTCTTCAAGGACGACGGCAACTACAAGACCCGCGCCGAGGTGAAGTT
CGAGGGCGACACCCTGGTGAACCGCATCGAGCTGAAGGGCATCGACTTCAAGGAGGACGGCAACATCCTG
GGGCACAAGCTGGAGTACAACTACTTCAGCGGGAACGTCTATATCACCGCCGACAAGCAGAAGAACGGCA
TCAAGGCCAACTTCAAGATCCGCCACAACATCGAGGACGGCGGCGTGCAGCTCGCCGACCACTACCAGCA
GAACACCCCCATCGGCGACGGCCCCGTGCTGCTGCCCGACAACCACTACCTGAGCACCCAGTCCGCCTTA
AGCAAAGACCCCAACGAGAAGCGCGATCACATGGTCCTGCTGGAGTTCTTGACCGCCGCCGGGGGTACCA
AGGTGTACGACCCCGAGCAGAGGAAGAGGATGATCACCGGCCCCCAGTGGTGGGCCAGGTGCAAGCAGAT
GAACGTGCTGGACAGCTTCATCAACTACTACGACAGCGAGAAGCACGCCGAGAACGCCGTGATCTTCCTG
CACGGCAACGCCACTAGCAGCTACCTGTGGAGGCACGTGGTGCCCCACATCGAGCCCGTGGCCAGGTGCA
TCATCCCCGATCTGATCGGCATGGGCAAGAGCGGCAAGAGCGGCAACGGCAGCTACAGGCTGCTGGACCA
CTACAAGTACCTGACCGCCTGGTTCGAGCTTCTGAACCTGCCCAAGAAGATCATCTTCGTGGGCCACGAC
TGGGGCGCCGCCCTGGCCTTCCACTACGCCTACGAGCACCAGGACAGGATCAAGGCCATCGTGCACATGG
AGAGCGTGGTGGACGTGATCGAGAGCTGGGACGAGTGGCCAGACATCGAGGAGGACATCGCCCTGATCAA
GAGCGAGGAGGGCGAGAAGATGGTGCTGGAGAACAACTTCTTCGTGGAGACCGTGCTGCCCAGCAAGATC
ATGAGAAAGCTGGAGCCCGAGGAGTTCGCCGCCTACCTGGAGCCCTTCAAGGAGAAGGGCGAGGTGAGAA
GACCCACCCTGAGCTGGCCCAGAGAGATCCCCCTGGTGAAGGGCGGCAAGCCCGACGTGGTGCAGATCGT
GAGAAACTACAACGCCTACCTGAGAGCCAGCGACGACCTGCCCAAGCTGTTCATCGAGGGCGACCCCGGC
TTCTTCAGCAACGCCATCGTGGAGGGCGCCAAGAAGTTCCCCAACACCGAGTTCGTGAAGGTGAAGGGCC
TGCACTTCCTCCAGGAGGACGCCCCCGACGAGATGGGCAAGTACATCAAGAGCTTCGTGGAGAGAGTGCT
GAAGAACGAGCAGTCTAGAAAGATGAGCAAAGATGGTAAAAAGAAGAAAAAGAAGTCAAAGACAAAGTGT
GTAATTATGTAAGGATCCGCCCCTCTCCCTCCCCCCCCCCTAACGTTACTGGCCGAAGCCGCTTGGAATA
AGGCCGGTGTGCGTTTGTCTATATGTTATTTTCCACCATATTGCCGTCTTTTGGCAATGTGAGGGCCCGG
AAACCTGGCCCTGTCTTCTTGACGAGCATTCCTAGGGGTCTTTCCCCTCTCGCCAAAGGAATGCAAGGTC
TGTTGAATGTCGTGAAGGAAGCAGTTCCTCTGGAAGCTTCTTGAAGACAAACAACGTCTGTAGCGACCCT
TTGCAGGCAGCGGAACCCCCCACCTGGCGACAGGTGCCTCTGCGGCCAAAAGCCACGTGTATAAGATACA
CCTGCAAAGGCGGCACAACCCCAGTGCCACGTTGTGAGTTGGATAGTTGTGGAAAGAGTCAAATGGCTCT
CCTCAAGCGTATTCAACAAGGGGCTGAAGGATGCCCAGAAGGTACCCCATTGTATGGGATCTGATCTGGG
GCCTCGGTACACATGCTTTACATGTGTTTAGTCGAGGTTAAAAAAACGTCTAGGCCCCCCGAACCACGGG
GACGTGGTTTTCCTTTGAAAAACACGATGATAATATGGCCACAACCATGGCCAAGCCTTTGTCTCAAGAA
GAATCCACCCTCATTGAAAGAGCAACGGCTACAATCAACAGCATCCCCATCTCTGAAGACTACAGCGTCG
CCAGCGCAGCTCTCTCTAGCGACGGCCGCATCTTCACTGGTGTCAATGTATATCATTTTACTGGGGGACC
TTGTGCAGAACTCGTGGTGCTGGGCACTGCTGCTGCTGCGGCAGCTGGCAACCTGACTTGTATCGTCGCG
ATCGGAAATGAGAACAGGGGCATCTTGAGCCCCTGCGGACGGTGCCGACAGGTGCTTCTCGATCTGCATC
CTGGGATCAAAGCCATAGTGAAGGACAGTGATGGACAGCCGACGGCAGTTGGGATTCGTGAATTGCTGCC
CTCTGGTTATGTGTGGGAGGGCTAAGTCGAGCCTCTAGAGTTAACATCGAGGGATCAAGCTTATCGATAA
TCAACCTCTGGATTACAAAATTTGTGAAAGATTGACTGGTATTCTTAACTATGTTGCTCCTTTTACGCTA
TGTGGATACGCTGCTTTAATGCCTTTGTATCATGCTATTGCTTCCCGTATGGCTTTCATTTTCTCCTCCT
TGTATAAATCCTGGTTGCTGTCTCTTTATGAGGAGTTGTGGCCCGTTGTCAGGCAACGTGGCGTGGTGTG
CACTGTGTTTGCTGACGCAACCCCCACTGGTTGGGGCATTGCCACCACCTGTCAGCTCCTTTCCGGGACT
TTCGCTTTCCCCCTCCCTATTGCCACGGCGGAACTCATCGCCGCCTGCCTTGCCCGCTGCTGGACAGGGG
CTCGGCTGTTGGGCACTGACAATTCCGTGGTGTTGTCGGGGAAGCTGACGTCCTTTCCATGGCTGCTCGC
CTGTGTTGCCACCTGGATTCTGCGCGGGACGTCCTTCTGCTACGTCCCTTCGGCCCTCAATCCAGCGGAC
CTTCCTTCCCGCGGCCTGCTGCCGGCTCTGCGGCCTCTTCCGCGTCTTCGCCTTCGCCCTCAGACGAGTC
GGATCTCCCTTTGGGCCGCCTCCCCGCATCGATACCGTCGAGACCTAGAAAAACATGGAGCAATCACAAG
TAGCAATACAGCAGCTACCAATGCTGATTGTGCCTGGCTAGAAGCACAAGAGGAGGAGGAGGTGGGTTTT
CCAGTCACACCTCAGGTACCTTTAAGACCAATGACTTACAAGGCAGCTGTAGATCTTAGCCACTTTTTAA
AAGAAAAGGGGGGACTGGAAGGGCTAATTCACTCCCAACGAAGACAAGATATCCTTGATCTGTGGATCTA
CCACACACAAGGCTACTTCCCTGATTGGCAGAACTACACACCAGGGCCAGGGATCAGATATCCACTGACC
TTTGGATGGTGCTACAAGCTAGTACCAGTTGAGCAAGAGAAGGTAGAAGAAGCCAATGAAGGAGAGAACA
CCCGCTTGTTACACCCTGTGAGCCTGCATGGGATGGATGACCCGGAGAGAGAAGTATTAGAGTGGAGGTT
TGACAGCCGCCTAGCATTTCATCACATGGCCCGAGAGCTGCATCCGGACTGTACTGGGTCTCTCTGGTTA
GACCAGATCTGAGCCTGGGAGCTCTCTGGCTAACTAGGGAACCCACTGCTTAAGCCTCAATAAAGCTTGC
CTTGAGTGCTTCAAGTAGTGTGTGCCCGTCTGTTGTGTGACTCTGGTAACTAGAGATCCCTCAGACCCTT
TTAGTCAGTGTGGAAAATCTCTAGCAGGGCCCGTTTAAACCCGCTGATCAGCCTCGACTGTGCCTTCTAG
TTGCCAGCCATCTGTTGTTTGCCCCTCCCCCGTGCCTTCCTTGACCCTGGAAGGTGCCACTCCCACTGTC
CTTTCCTAATAAAATGAGGAAATTGCATCGCATTGTCTGAGTAGGTGTCATTCTATTCTGGGGGGTGGGG
TGGGGCAGGACAGCAAGGGGGAGGATTGGGAAGACAATAGCAGGCATGCTGGGGATGCGGTGGGCTCTAT
GGCTTCTGAGGCGGAAAGAACCAGCTGGGGCTCTAGGGGGTATCCCC
[124 nt withheld, positions 9944-10067]
C
[91 nt withheld, positions 10069-10159]
A
[49 nt withheld, positions 10161-10209]
CCTTTGACGTTGGAGTCCACGTTCTTT
[37 nt withheld, positions 10237-10273]
ACCCTATCTCGGTCTATTCTTTTGATTTATAAGGGATTTTGCCGATTTCGGCCTATTGGTTAAAAAATGA
GCTGATTTAACAAAAATTTAACGCGAATTAATTCTGTGGAATGTGTGTCAGTTAGGGTGTGGAAAGTCCC
CAGGCTCCCCAGCAGGCAGAAGTATGCAAAGCATGCATCTCAATTAGTCAGCAACCAGGTGTGGAAAGTC
CCCAGGCTCCCCAGCAGGCAGAAGTATGCAAAGCATGCATCTCAATTAGTCAGCAACCATAGTCCCGCCC
CTAACTCCGCCCATCCCGCCCCTAACTCCGCCCAGTTCCGCCCATTCTCCGCCCCATGGCTGACTAATTT
TTTTTATTTATGCAGAGGCCGAGGCCGCCTCTGCCTCTGAGCTATTCCAGAAGTAGTGAGGAGGCTTTTT
TGGAGGCCTAGGCTTTTGCAAAAAGCTCCCGGGAGCTTGTATATCCATTTTCGGATCTGATCAGCACGTG
TTGACAATTAATCATCGGCATAGTATATCGGCATAGTATAATACGACAAGGTGAGGAACTAAACCATGGC
CAAGTTGACCAGTGCCGTTCCGGTGCTCACCGCGCGCGACGTCGCCGGAGCGGTCGAGTTCTGGACCGAC
CGGCTCGGGTTCTCCCGGGACTTCGTGGAGGACGACTTCGCCGGTGTGGTCCGGGACGACGTGACCCTGT
TCATCAGCGCGGTCCAGGACCAGGTGGTGCCGGACAACACCCTGGCCTGGGTGTGGGTGCGCGGCCTGGA
CGAGCTGTACGCCGAGTGGTCGGAGGTCGTGTCCACGAACTTCCGGGACGCCTCCGGGCCGGCCATGACC
GAGATCGGCGAGCAGCCGTGGGGGCGGGAGTTCGCCCTGCGCGACCCGGCCGGCAACTGCGTGCACTTCG
TGGCCGAGGAGCAGGACTGACACGTGCTACGAGATTTCGATTCCACCGCCGCCTTCTATGAAAGGTTGGG
CTTCGGAATCGTTTTCCGGGACGCCGGCTGGATGATCCTCCAGCGCGGGGATCTCATGCTGGAGTTCTTC
GCCCACCCCAACTTGTTTATTGCAGCTTATAATGGTTACAAATAAAGCAATAGCATCACAAATTTCACAA
ATAAAGCATTTTTTTCACTGCATTCTAGTTGTGGTTTGTCCAAACTCATCAATGTATCTTATCATGTCTG
TATACCGTCGACCTCTAGCTAGAGCTTGGCGTAATCATGGTCATAGCTGTTTCCTGTGTGAAATTGTTAT
CCGCTCACAATTCCACACAACATACGAGCCGGAAGCATAAAGTGTAAAGCCTGGGGTGCCTAATGAGTGA
GCTAACTCACATTAATTGCGTTGCGCTCACTGCCCGCTTTCCAGTCGGGAAACCTGTCGTGCCAGCTGCA
TTAATGAATCGGCCAACGCGCGGGGAGAGGCGGTTTGCGTATTGGGCGCTCTTCCGCTTCCTCGCTCACT
GACTCGCTGCGCTCGGTCGTTCGGCTGCGGCGAGCGGTATCAGCTCACTCAAAGGCGGTAATACGGTTAT
CCACAGAATCAGGGGATAACGCAGGAAAGAACATGTGAGCAAAAGGCCAGCAAAAGGCCAGGAACCGTAA
AAAGGCCGCGTTGCTGGCGTTTTTCCATAGGCTCCGCCCCCCTGACGAGCATCACAAAAATCGACGCTCA
AGTCAGAGGTGGCGAAACCCGACAGGACTATAAAGATACCAGGCGTTTCCCCCTGGAAGCTCCCTCGTGC
GCTCTCCTGTTCCGACCCTGCCGCTTACCGGATACCTGTCCGCCTTTCTCCCTTCGGGAAGCGTGGCGCT
TTCTCATAGCTCACGCTGTAGGTATCTCAGTTCGGTGTAGGTCGTTCGCTCCAAGCTGGGCTGTGTGCAC
GAACCCCCCGTTCAGCCCGACCGCTGCGCCTTATCCGGTAACTATCGTCTTGAGTCCAACCCGGTAAGAC
ACGACTTATCGCCACTGGCAGCAGCCACTGGTAACAGGATTAGCAGAGCGAGGTATGTAGGCGGTGCTAC
AGAGTTCTTGAAGTGGTGGCCTAACTACGGCTACACTAGAAGAACAGTATTTGGTATCTGCGCTCTGCTG
AAGCCAGTTACCTTCGGAAAAAGAGTTGGTAGCTCTTGATCCGGCAAACAAACCACCGCTGGTAGCGGTG
GTTTTTTTGTTTGCAAGCAGCAGATTACGCGCAGAAAAAAAGGATCTCAAGAAGATCCTTTGATCTTTTC
TACGGGGTCTGACGCTCAGTGGAACGAAAACTCACGTTAAGGGATTTTGGTCATGAGATTATCAAAAAGG
ATCTTCACCTAGATCCTTTTAAATTAAAAATGAAGTTTTAAATCAATCTAAAGTATATATGAGTAAACTT
GGTCTGACAGTTACCAATGCTTAATCAGTGAGGCACCTATCTCAGCGATCTGTCTATTTCGTTCATCCAT
AGTTGCCTGACTCCCCGTCGTGTAGATAACTACGATACGGGAGGGCTTACCATCTGGCCCCAGTGCTGCA
ATGATACCGCGAGACCCACGCTCACCGGCTCCAGATTTATCAGCAATAAACCAGCCAGCCGGAAGGGCCG
AGCGCAGAAGTGGTCCTGCAACTTTATCCGCCTCCATCCAGTCTATTAATTGTTGCCGGGAAGCTAGAGT
AAGTAGTTCGCCAGTTAATAGTTTGCGCAACGTTGTTGCCATTGCTACAGGCATCGTGGTGTCACGCTCG
TCGTTTGGTATGGCTTCATTCAGCTCCGGTTCCCAACGATCAAGGCGAGTTACATGATCCCCCATGTTGT
GCAAAAAAGCGGTTAGCTCCTTCGGTCCTCCGATCGTTGTCAGAAGTAAGTTGGCCGCAGTGTTATCACT
CATGGTTATGGCAGCACTGCATAATTCTCTTACTGTCATGCCATCCGTAAGATGCTTTTCTGTGACTGGT
GAGTACTCAACCAAGTCATTCTGAGAATAGTGTATGCGGCGACCGAGTTGCTCTTGCCCGGCGTCAATAC
GGGATAATACCGCGCCACATAGCAGAACTTTAAAAGTGCTCATCATTGGAAAACGTTCTTCGGGGCGAAA
ACTCTCAAGGATCTTACCGCTGTTGAGATCCAGTTCGATGTAACCCACTCGTGCACCCAACTGATCTTCA
GCATCTTTTACTTTCACCAGCGTTTCTGGGTGAGCAAAAACAGGAAGGCAAAATGCCGCAAAAAAGGGAA
TAAGGGCGACACGGAAATGTTGAATACTCATACTCTTCCTTTTTCAATATTATTGAAGCATTTATCAGGG
TTATTGTCTCATGAGCGGATACATATTTGAATGTATTTAGAAAAATAAACAAATAGGGGTTCCGCGCACA
TTTCCCCGAAAAGTGCCACCTGACGTC
Features (pLannotate 1.2.2; 36 found; start..end, strand, type, name):
     28..80      -  misc_feature   bom (fragment): basis of mobility region from pBR322
    235..614     +  enhancer       CMV enhancer: human cytomegalovirus immediate early enhancer
    615..814     +  promoter       CMV promoter: human cytomegalovirus (CMV) immediate early promoter
    832..1012    +  LTR            5' LTR (truncated): truncated 5' long terminal repeat (LTR) from HIV-1
   1059..1184    +  misc_feature   HIV-1 Ψ: packaging signal of human immunodeficiency virus type 1
   1168..1506    +  CDS            HIV-1 gag (fragment): gag protein from human immunodeficiency virus 1; gag
   1676..1909    +  misc_feature   RRE: The Rev response element (RRE) of HIV-1 allows for Rev-dependent mRNA export from the nucleus to the cytoplasm.
   2286..2386    +  CDS            Rev (fragment): human immunodeficiency virus 1 (HIV-1) Rev protein; rev; enhances nuclear export of unspliced and incompletely spliced viral mRNAs
   2412..2529    +  misc_feature   cPPT/CTS: central polypurine tract and central termination sequence of HIV-1
   2585..3747    +  promoter       EF-1α promoter: strong constitutive promoter for human elongation factor EF-1α
   3782..4492    +  CDS            YPet: yellow fluorescent protein optimized for FRET with CyPet (Nguyen and Daugherty, 2005)
   4499..5014    +  CDS            H-Ras (fragment) (sequence partly withheld): human small GTPase proto-oncoprotein
   5381..5623    +  CDS            RAF1 (fragment): RAF1_HUMAN - Also known as RAF. Experimental evidence at protein level: Swiss-Prot protein existence level 1. Serine/threonine-protein kinase that acts as a regulatory link between the membrane-associated Ras GTPases and the MAPK/ERK cascade, and this critical regulatory link functions as a switch determining cell fate decisions including proliferation, differentiation, apoptosis, survival and oncogenic transformation. RAF1 activation initiates a mitogen-activated protein kinase (MAPK) cascade that comprises a sequential phosphorylation of the dual-specific MAPK kinases (MAP2K1/MEK1 and MAP2K2
   5633..6325    +  CDS            Turquoise-GL: Turquoise-GL is a basic (constitutively fluorescent) cyan fluorescent protein published in 2010, derived from Aequorea victoria.
   6323..7249    +  CDS            LUCI_RENRE: Experimental evidence at protein level: Swiss-Prot protein existence level 1. Upon binding the substrate, the enzyme catalyzes an oxygenation, producing a very short-lived hydroperoxide that cyclizes into a dioxetanone structure, which collapses, releasing a CO(2) molecule. The spontaneous breakdown of the dioxetanone releases the energy (about 50 kcal/mole) that is necessary to generate the excited state of the coelenteramide product, which is the singlet form of the monoanion. In vivo the product undergoes the process of nonradiative energy transfer to an accessory protein, a green fluoresce
   7255..7318    +  CDS            K-Ras (fragment): human small GTPase proto-oncoprotein
   7326..7912    +  misc_feature   IRES2: internal ribosome entry site (IRES) of the encephalomyocarditis virus (EMCV)
   7913..8311    +  CDS            BSD: blasticidin S deaminase; Aspergillus terreus BSD; confers resistance to blasticidin
   8355..8943    +  misc_feature   WPRE: woodchuck hepatitis virus posttranscriptional regulatory element
   8868..9455    +  CDS            nef: NEF_HV112 - Experimental evidence at protein level: Swiss-Prot protein existence level 1. Extracellular Nef protein targets CD4(+) T-lymphocytes for apoptosis by interacting with CXCR4 surface receptors. From Human immunodeficiency virus type 1 group M subtype B (isolate PCV12) (HIV-1).
   9462..9642    +  LTR            5' LTR (truncated): truncated 5' long terminal repeat (LTR) from HIV-1
   9674..9898    +  polyA_signal   bGH poly(A) signal: bovine growth hormone polyadenylation signal
   9902..9923    +  promoter       SV40 promoter (fragment): SV40 enhancer and early promoter
   9944..10372   +  rep_origin     f1 ori (sequence partly withheld): f1 bacteriophage origin of replication; arrow indicates direction of (+) strand synthesis
  10386..10715   +  promoter       SV40 promoter: SV40 enhancer and early promoter
  10763..10810   +  promoter       EM7 promoter: synthetic bacterial promoter&nbsp
  10829..11203   +  CDS            BleoR: antibiotic-binding protein; Sh ble from Streptoalloteichus hindustanus; confers resistance to bleomycin, phleomycin, and Zeocin™
  11213..11338   +  CDS            ble (fragment): BLE_KLEPN - Experimental evidence at protein level: Swiss-Prot protein existence level 1. Binding protein with a strong affinity to the bleomycin family of antibiotics. Binds to CL990; an antimitotic-antibiotic compound. From Klebsiella pneumoniae.
  11333..11454   +  polyA_signal   SV40 poly(A) signal: SV40 polyadenylation signal
  11525..11547   -  protein_bind   lac operator (fragment): The lac repressor binds to the lac operator to inhibit transcription in E. coli. This inhibition can be relieved by adding lactose or isopropyl-β-D-thiogalactopyranoside (IPTG). lac repressor encoded by lacI
  11551..11581   -  promoter       lac promoter: promoter for the E. coli lac operon
  11596..11617   -  protein_bind   CAP binding site: CAP binding activates transcription in the presence of cAMP. E. coli catabolite activator protein
  11630..11722   -  CDS            lacI (fragment): lac repressor; lacI; The lac repressor binds to the lac operator to inhibit transcription in E. coli. This inhibition can be relieved by adding lactose or isopropyl-β-D-thiogalactopyranoside (IPTG).
  11905..12493   -  rep_origin     ori: high-copy-number ColE1/pMB1/pBR322/pUC origin of replication
  12664..13524   -  CDS            AmpR: β-lactamase; bla; confers resistance to ampicillin, carbenicillin, and related antibiotics
  13525..13629   -  promoter       AmpR promoter: bla
