[The description below was written by a language model from this plasmid's Addgene catalogue record and pLannotate feature annotations shown in this document.]
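Description:
pCSIIbsr-6013x is an HIV-1-based lentiviral transfer plasmid built on the pCSIIbsr backbone for stable expression of an HRas activity biosensor in mammalian cells. It is propagated in E. coli through a high-copy ColE1/pUC origin with ampicillin resistance, and the backbone also carries an f1 origin and an SV40/EM7-driven bleomycin/Zeocin resistance cassette outside the viral region. A CMV enhancer/promoter fused to a truncated 5' LTR drives genomic RNA production in packaging cells. This is followed by the Ψ packaging signal with a gag fragment, the RRE for Rev-dependent export, and the cPPT/CTS. A WPRE, a truncated 3' LTR and a bGH polyadenylation signal close the viral unit.

The payload is transcribed from an internal EF-1α promoter and encodes a single-chain Raichu-EV-type sensor. From the N terminus, the annotated parts are YPet, an H-Ras fragment, an unannotated stretch that presumably acts as a linker, a RAF1 fragment (likely the Ras-binding region), the cyan protein Turquoise-GL, Renilla luciferase, and a short C-terminal K-Ras fragment that probably provides membrane targeting. In this design, activated H-Ras would bind the RAF1 segment and bring YPet closer to the cyan donor, increasing energy transfer. The luciferase fused to the donor should allow the same conformational change to be read by bioluminescence (BRET) without excitation light, consistent with the stated FRET and BRET purpose. An EMCV IRES links the sensor to blasticidin S deaminase, so transduced cells can be selected with blasticidin.

The catalogue gives an insert size of about 2.3 kb, whereas the annotated sensor coding region spans roughly 3.5 kb. The listed species (including budding yeast) also do not obviously match the annotated human and Renilla components.
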