Addgene plasmid #108654: pCSIIbsr-6013x
Purpose: An HRas biosensor based on fluorescence resonance energy transfer (FRET) and those based on bioluminescence energy transfer (BRET)
Depositing lab: Michiyuki Matsuda. Depositing organization: Kyoto University, Graduate School of Biostudies. Publication: A platform of BRET-FRET hybrid biosensors for optogenetics, chemical screening, and in vivo imaging. Komatsu N, Terai K, Imanishi A, Kamioka Y, Sumiyama K, Jin T, Okada Y, Nagai T, Matsuda M. Sci Rep. 2018 Jun 12;8(1):8984. doi: 10.1038/s41598-018-27174-x. PubMed 29895862.
Backbone
  Vector backbone: pCSIIbsr
  Backbone size w/o insert (bp): 10000
  Total vector size (bp): 13663
  Vector type: Mammalian Expression, Lentiviral
  Selectable markers: Blasticidin
Growth in bacteria
  Bacterial resistance: Ampicillin, 100 μg/mL
  Growth temperature: 37°C
  Growth strain: NEB Stable
  Copy number: Unknown
Gene/Insert
  Gene/Insert name: Raichu-EV
  Species: S. cerevisiae (budding yeast), Synthetic; aequorea coerulescens
  Insert size (bp): 2300
  Tag / fusion protein: XFP (N terminal on insert)
Terms and licenses: Academic/Nonprofit Terms; Industry Terms: Not Available to Industry
How to cite: pCSIIbsr-6013x was a gift from Michiyuki Matsuda (Addgene plasmid # 108654 ; http://n2t.net/addgene:108654 ; RRID:Addgene_108654)
