>Addgene plasmid #108654 | pCSIIbsr-6013x | addgene partial sequence | sequence record 218865 | EGFP-N 5'-CGTCGCCGTCCAGCTCGACCAG-3'
GCTCCTCGCCCTTGCTCACCATGCGGCCGCCCAGGAAATCTACGTGAAGTTCTTCTCCAATCAAAGACGC
AGCTTCAGTATTCCAATCTAAGCGTGCTTTTTTACCTTTGTGTTCGTGGAGAAGTCTGAACACTGCACAG
CTCTCTGGTTGCAGGCCCCTCACCTTGAGTGCTTTCATAAGGCAGTCATGCAAGCTCATTCCATTTCGCA
CATTGACCACTGTTCTTTGCTTGTTCGGCAAGAAAACACGGATAGTGTTGCTTGTCTTAGAAGGGGTACC
ACCAGCACTACCACCAGCACTACCACCAGCACTACCACCAGCACTACCACCAGCACTGGTACTACCACCA
GCACTACCACCAGCACTGCCGGAACCACCAGCACTACCACCAGCACTACCACCAGCACTACCACCAGCAC
TACCACCAGCACTGGTACTACCACCAGCACTACCACCAGCACTGCCGGAACCACCAGCACTACCACCAGC
ACTACCACCAGCACTACCACCAGCACTACCACCAGCACTGGTACTACCACCAGCACTACCACCAGCACTG
CCGGAACCACCAGCACTACCACCAGCACTACCACCAGCACTACCACCAGCACTACCACCAGCACTGGTTC
CTCCGGAGCCGTTCAGCTTCCGCAGCTT
[211 nt withheld, positions 659-869]
